Addgene plasmid #169325: pCDNA5/FRT/TO_HaloTag7_T2A_EGFP
Purpose: (Empty Backbone) Expression of HaloTag7 in mammalian cells
Depositing lab: Kai Johnsson. Depositing organization: Max Planck Institute for Medical Research. Publication: Engineered HaloTag variants for fluorescence lifetime multiplexing. Frei MS, Tarnawski M, Roberti MJ, Koch B, Hiblot J, Johnsson K. Nat Methods. 2021 Dec 16. pii: 10.1038/s41592-021-01341-x. doi: 10.1038/s41592-021-01341-x. PubMed 34916672.
Backbone
  Vector backbone: pCDNA5/FRT/TO
  Vector type: Mammalian Expression
  Selectable markers: Hygromycin ; EGFP
Growth in bacteria
  Bacterial resistance: Ampicillin, 100 μg/mL
  Growth temperature: 37°C
  Growth strain: DH5alpha
  Copy number: High Copy
Gene/Insert
  Gene/Insert name: None
Terms and licenses: Academic/Nonprofit Terms; Industry Terms: Not Available to Industry
How to cite: pCDNA5/FRT/TO_HaloTag7_T2A_EGFP was a gift from Kai Johnsson (Addgene plasmid # 169325 ; http://n2t.net/addgene:169325 ; RRID:Addgene_169325)
