[The description below was written by a language model from this plasmid's Addgene catalogue record and pLannotate feature annotations shown in this document.]
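Description:
pCDNA5/FRT/TO_HaloTag7_T2A_EGFP is a 6.8 kb mammalian expression plasmid built on the pCDNA5/FRT/TO backbone, catalogued as an empty backbone for expressing HaloTag7 in mammalian cells. It is maintained in E. coli as a high-copy plasmid through a ColE1/pUC-type origin and an ampicillin resistance gene (β-lactamase with its own promoter). Short remnants of lac regulatory elements, an f1 origin fragment and a bom fragment are backbone carry-over.

The expression unit is driven by the CMV immediate-early enhancer and promoter, followed directly by two short tet operator matches (annotated by the software as PLtetO-1 and TRE3GV fragments). This is the "TO" arrangement, in which transcription is repressed in cells expressing the Tet repressor and induced by tetracycline or doxycycline. Downstream lies the HaloTag coding sequence, a modified bacterial dehalogenase that covalently binds chloroalkane ligands such as fluorescent dyes. It is followed by a GFP-family open reading frame and the bGH polyadenylation signal. The automated annotation labels the fluorescent protein as EBFP, but the plasmid name and marker field indicate EGFP. The T2A peptide named in the title is not annotated, though it would fit the short gap between the two reading frames. T2A ribosomal skipping would yield HaloTag7 and EGFP as separate proteins from one transcript, so EGFP reports expression.

An FRT site sits immediately upstream of a hygromycin resistance gene that has no annotated promoter of its own, followed by an SV40 poly(A) signal. In host cell lines that carry a matching genomic FRT site, Flp-mediated integration is expected to activate this gene, allowing hygromycin selection of isogenic, inducible stable lines. No gene of interest is recorded. The associated publication concerns HaloTag variants for fluorescence lifetime multiplexing.
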