Features (pLannotate 1.2.2; 22 found; start..end, strand, type, name):
     28..80      -  misc_feature   bom (fragment): basis of mobility region from pBR322
    235..614     +  enhancer       CMV enhancer: human cytomegalovirus immediate early enhancer
    615..818     +  promoter       CMV promoter: human cytomegalovirus (CMV) immediate early promoter
    820..839     +  promoter       PLtetO-1 promoter (fragment): modified phage lambda PL promoter with tet operator sites (Lutz and Bujard, 1997)
    841..860     +  promoter       PLtetO-1 promoter (fragment): modified phage lambda PL promoter with tet operator sites (Lutz and Bujard, 1997)
    868..901     +  promoter       TRE3GV promoter (fragment): 3rd-generation Tet-responsive promoter that can be activated by binding of Tet-On® 3G, optimized for retroviral and lentiviral vectors
   1046..1930    +  CDS            HaloTag®: modified bacterial dehalogenase that forms covalent bonds with chloroalkane derivatives
   1994..2710    +  CDS            EBFP: enhanced blue variant of GFP mammalian codon-optimized
   2757..2981    +  polyA_signal   bGH poly(A) signal: bovine growth hormone polyadenylation signal
   2985..3006    +  promoter       SV40 promoter (fragment): SV40 enhancer and early promoter
   3027..3260    +  rep_origin     f1 ori (fragment) (sequence partly withheld): f1 bacteriophage origin of replication; arrow indicates direction of (+) strand synthesis
   3265..3312    +  protein_bind   FRT: FLP-mediated recombination occurs in the 8-bp core sequence TCTAGAAA (Turan and Bode, 2011). FLP recombinase from the Saccharomyces cerevisiae 2μ plasmid
   3320..4342    +  CDS            HygR: aminoglycoside phosphotransferase from E. coli; aph(4)-Ia; confers resistance to hygromycin
   4352..4477    +  CDS            ble (fragment): BLE_KLEPN - Experimental evidence at protein level: Swiss-Prot protein existence level 1. Binding protein with a strong affinity to the bleomycin family of antibiotics. Binds to CL990; an antimitotic-antibiotic compound. From Klebsiella pneumoniae.
   4472..4593    +  polyA_signal   SV40 poly(A) signal: SV40 polyadenylation signal
   4666..4682    -  protein_bind   lac operator: The lac repressor binds to the lac operator to inhibit transcription in E. coli. This inhibition can be relieved by adding lactose or isopropyl-β-D-thiogalactopyranoside (IPTG). lac repressor encoded by lacI
   4690..4720    -  promoter       lac promoter: promoter for the E. coli lac operon
   4735..4756    -  protein_bind   CAP binding site: CAP binding activates transcription in the presence of cAMP. E. coli catabolite activator protein
   4769..4861    -  CDS            lacI (fragment): lac repressor; lacI; The lac repressor binds to the lac operator to inhibit transcription in E. coli. This inhibition can be relieved by adding lactose or isopropyl-β-D-thiogalactopyranoside (IPTG).
   5044..5632    -  rep_origin     ori: high-copy-number ColE1/pMB1/pBR322/pUC origin of replication
   5803..6663    -  CDS            AmpR: β-lactamase; bla; confers resistance to ampicillin, carbenicillin, and related antibiotics
   6664..6768    -  promoter       AmpR promoter: bla
>Addgene plasmid #169325 | pCDNA5/FRT/TO_HaloTag7_T2A_EGFP | addgene full sequence | sequence record 333233 | Addgene NGS Result
GACGGATCGGGAGATCTCCCGATCCCCTATGGTGCACTCTCAGTACAATCTGCTCTGATGCCGCATAGTT
AAGCCAGTATCTGCTCCCTGCTTGTGTGTTGGAGGTCGCTGAGTAGTGCGCGAGCAAAATTTAAGCTACA
ACAAGGCAAGGCTTGACCGACAATTGCATGAAGAATCTGCTTAGGGTTAGGCGTTTTGCGCTGCTTCGCG
ATGTACGGGCCAGATATACGCGTTGACATTGATTATTGACTAGTTATTAATAGTAATCAATTACGGGGTC
ATTAGTTCATAGCCCATATATGGAGTTCCGCGTTACATAACTTACGGTAAATGGCCCGCCTGGCTGACCG
CCCAACGACCCCCGCCCATTGACGTCAATAATGACGTATGTTCCCATAGTAACGCCAATAGGGACTTTCC
ATTGACGTCAATGGGTGGAGTATTTACGGTAAACTGCCCACTTGGCAGTACATCAAGTGTATCATATGCC
AAGTACGCCCCCTATTGACGTCAATGACGGTAAATGGCCCGCCTGGCATTATGCCCAGTACATGACCTTA
TGGGACTTTCCTACTTGGCAGTACATCTACGTATTAGTCATCGCTATTACCATGGTGATGCGGTTTTGGC
AGTACATCAATGGGCGTGGATAGCGGTTTGACTCACGGGGATTTCCAAGTCTCCACCCCATTGACGTCAA
TGGGAGTTTGTTTTGGCACCAAAATCAACGGGACTTTCCAAAATGTCGTAACAACTCCGCCCCATTGACG
CAAATGGGCGGTAGGCGTGTACGGTGGGAGGTCTATATAAGCAGAGCTCTCCCTATCAGTGATAGAGATC
TCCCTATCAGTGATAGAGATCGTCGACGAGCTCGTTTAGTGAACCGTCAGATCGCCTGGAGACGCCATCC
ACGCTGTTTTGACCTCCATAGAAGACACCGGGACCGATCCAGCCTCCGGACTCTAGCGTTTAAACTTAAG
CTTGGTACCGAGCTCGGATCCACTAGTCCAGTGTGGTGGAATTCTGCAGATATCCAGCAACCATGGAAAT
CGGTACTGGCTTTCCATTCGACCCCCATTATGTGGAAGTCCTGGGCGAGCGCATGCACTACGTCGATGTT
GGTCCGCGCGATGGCACCCCTGTGCTGTTCCTGCACGGTAACCCGACCTCCTCCTACGTGTGGCGCAACA
TCATCCCGCATGTTGCACCGACCCATCGCTGCATTGCTCCAGACCTGATCGGTATGGGCAAATCCGACAA
ACCAGACCTGGGTTATTTCTTCGACGACCACGTCCGCTTCATGGATGCCTTCATCGAAGCCCTGGGTCTG
GAAGAGGTCGTCCTGGTCATTCACGACTGGGGCTCCGCTCTGGGTTTCCACTGGGCCAAGCGCAATCCAG
AGCGCGTCAAAGGTATTGCATTTATGGAGTTCATCCGCCCTATCCCGACCTGGGACGAATGGCCAGAATT
TGCCCGCGAGACCTTCCAGGCCTTCCGCACCACCGACGTCGGCCGCAAGCTGATCATCGATCAGAACGTT
TTTATCGAGGGTACGCTGCCGATGGGTGTCGTCCGCCCGCTGACTGAAGTCGAGATGGACCATTACCGCG
AGCCGTTCCTGAATCCTGTTGACCGCGAGCCACTGTGGCGCTTCCCAAACGAGCTGCCAATCGCCGGTGA
GCCAGCGAACATCGTCGCGCTGGTCGAAGAATACATGGACTGGCTGCACCAGTCCCCTGTCCCGAAGCTG
CTGTTCTGGGGCACCCCAGGCGTTCTGATCCCACCGGCCGAAGCCGCTCGCCTGGCCAAAAGCCTGCCTA
ACTGCAAGGCTGTGGACATCGGCCCGGGTCTGAATCTGCTGCAAGAAGACAACCCGGACCTGATCGGCAG
CGAGATCGCGCGCTGGCTGTCCACGCTCGAGATTTCCGGCGGCAGTGGAGAGGGCAGAGGAAGTCTGCTA
ACATGCGGTGACGTCGAGGAGAATCCTGGCCCAGTGAGCAAGGGCGAGGAGCTGTTCACCGGGGTGGTGC
CCATCCTGGTCGAGCTGGACGGCGACGTAAACGGCCACAAGTTCAGCGTGTCCGGCGAGGGCGAGGGCGA
TGCCACCTACGGCAAGCTGACCCTGAAGTTCATCTGCACCACCGGCAAGCTGCCCGTGCCCTGGCCCACC
CTCGTGACCACCCTGACCTACGGCGTGCAGTGCTTCAGCCGCTACCCCGACCACATGAAGCAGCACGACT
TCTTCAAGTCCGCCATGCCCGAAGGCTACGTCCAGGAGCGCACCATCTTCTTCAAGGACGACGGCAACTA
CAAGACCCGCGCCGAGGTGAAGTTCGAGGGCGACACCCTGGTGAACCGCATCGAGCTGAAGGGCATCGAC
TTCAAGGAGGACGGCAACATCCTGGGGCACAAGCTGGAGTACAACTACAACAGCCACAACGTCTATATCA
TGGCCGACAAGCAGAAGAACGGCATCAAGGTGAACTTCAAGATCCGCCACAACATCGAGGACGGCAGCGT
GCAGCTCGCCGACCACTACCAGCAGAACACCCCCATCGGCGACGGCCCCGTGCTGCTGCCCGACAACCAC
TACCTGAGCACCCAGTCCGCCCTGAGCAAAGACCCCAACGAGAAGCGCGATCACATGGTCCTGCTGGAGT
TCGTGACCGCCGCCGGGATCACTCTCGGCATGGACGAGCTGTACAAGTGACCGCTCGAGTCTAGAGGGCC
CGTTTAAACCCGCTGATCAGCCTCGACTGTGCCTTCTAGTTGCCAGCCATCTGTTGTTTGCCCCTCCCCC
GTGCCTTCCTTGACCCTGGAAGGTGCCACTCCCACTGTCCTTTCCTAATAAAATGAGGAAATTGCATCGC
ATTGTCTGAGTAGGTGTCATTCTATTCTGGGGGGTGGGGTGGGGCAGGACAGCAAGGGGGAGGATTGGGA
AGACAATAGCAGGCATGCTGGGGATGCGGTGGGCTCTATGGCTTCTGAGGCGGAAAGAACCAGCTGGGGC
TCTAGGGGGTATCCCC
[124 nt withheld, positions 3027-3150]
C
[91 nt withheld, positions 3152-3242]
AGGGTGATGGTTCACGTACCTAGAAGTTCCTATTCCGAAGTTCCTATTCTCTAGAAAGTATAGGAACTTC
CTTGGCCAAAAAGCCTGAACTCACCGCGACGTCTGTCGAGAAGTTTCTGATCGAAAAGTTCGACAGCGTC
TCCGACCTGATGCAGCTCTCGGAGGGCGAAGAATCTCGTGCTTTCAGCTTCGATGTAGGAGGGCGTGGAT
ATGTCCTGCGGGTAAATAGCTGCGCCGATGGTTTCTACAAAGATCGTTATGTTTATCGGCACTTTGCATC
GGCCGCGCTCCCGATTCCGGAAGTGCTTGACATTGGGGAATTCAGCGAGAGCCTGACCTATTGCATCTCC
CGCCGTGCACAGGGTGTCACGTTGCAAGACCTGCCTGAAACCGAACTGCCCGCTGTTCTGCAGCCGGTCG
CGGAGGCCATGGATGCGATCGCTGCGGCCGATCTTAGCCAGACGAGCGGGTTCGGCCCATTCGGACCGCA
AGGAATCGGTCAATACACTACATGGCGTGATTTCATATGCGCGATTGCTGATCCCCATGTGTATCACTGG
CAAACTGTGATGGACGACACCGTCAGTGCGTCCGTCGCGCAGGCTCTCGATGAGCTGATGCTTTGGGCCG
AGGACTGCCCCGAAGTCCGGCACCTCGTGCACGCGGATTTCGGCTCCAACAATGTCCTGACGGACAATGG
CCGCATAACAGCGGTCATTGACTGGAGCGAGGCGATGTTCGGGGATTCCCAATACGAGGTCGCCAACATC
TTCTTCTGGAGGCCGTGGTTGGCTTGTATGGAGCAGCAGACGCGCTACTTCGAGCGGAGGCATCCGGAGC
TTGCAGGATCGCCGCGGCTCCGGGCGTATATGCTCCGCATTGGTCTTGACCAACTCTATCAGAGCTTGGT
TGACGGCAATTTCGATGATGCAGCTTGGGCGCAGGGTCGATGCGACGCAATCGTCCGATCCGGAGCCGGG
ACTGTCGGGCGTACACAAATCGCCCGCAGAAGCGCGGCCGTCTGGACCGATGGCTGTGTAGAAGTACTCG
CCGATAGTGGAAACCGACGCCCCAGCACTCGTCCGAGGGCAAAGGAATAGCACGTACTACGAGATTTCGA
TTCCACCGCCGCCTTCTATGAAAGGTTGGGCTTCGGAATCGTTTTCCGGGACGCCGGCTGGATGATCCTC
CAGCGCGGGGATCTCATGCTGGAGTTCTTCGCCCACCCCAACTTGTTTATTGCAGCTTATAATGGTTACA
AATAAAGCAATAGCATCACAAATTTCACAAATAAAGCATTTTTTTCACTGCATTCTAGTTGTGGTTTGTC
CAAACTCATCAATGTATCTTATCATGTCTGTATACCGTCGACCTCTAGCTAGAGCTTGGCGTAATCATGG
TCATAGCTGTTTCCTGTGTGAAATTGTTATCCGCTCACAATTCCACACAACATACGAGCCGGAAGCATAA
AGTGTAAAGCCTGGGGTGCCTAATGAGTGAGCTAACTCACATTAATTGCGTTGCGCTCACTGCCCGCTTT
CCAGTCGGGAAACCTGTCGTGCCAGCTGCATTAATGAATCGGCCAACGCGCGGGGAGAGGCGGTTTGCGT
ATTGGGCGCTCTTCCGCTTCCTCGCTCACTGACTCGCTGCGCTCGGTCGTTCGGCTGCGGCGAGCGGTAT
CAGCTCACTCAAAGGCGGTAATACGGTTATCCACAGAATCAGGGGATAACGCAGGAAAGAACATGTGAGC
AAAAGGCCAGCAAAAGGCCAGGAACCGTAAAAAGGCCGCGTTGCTGGCGTTTTTCCATAGGCTCCGCCCC
CCTGACGAGCATCACAAAAATCGACGCTCAAGTCGGAGGTGGCGAAACCCGACAGGACTATAAAGATACC
AGGCGTTTCCCCCTGGAAGCTCCCTCATGCGCTCTCCTGTTCCGACCCTGCCGCTTACCGGATACCTGTC
CGCCTTTCTCCCTTCGGGAAGCGTGGCGCTTTCTCATAGCTCACGCTGTAGGTATCTCAGTTCGGTGTAG
GTCGTTCGCTCCAAGCTGGGCTGTGTGCACGAACCCCCCGTTCAGCCCGACCGCTGCGCCTTATCCGGTA
ACTATCGTCTTGAGTCCAACCCGGTAAGACACGACTTATCGCCACTGGCAGCAGCCACTGGTAACAGGAT
TAGCAGAGCGAGGTATGTAGGCGGTGCTACAGAGTTCTTGAAGTGGTGGCCTAACTACGGCTACACTAGA
AGAACAGTATTTGGTATCTGCGCTCTGCTGAAGCCAGTTACCTTCGGAAAAAGAGTTGGTAGCTCTTGAT
CCGGCAAACAAACCACCGCTGGTAGCGGTGGTTTTTTTGTTTGCAAGCAGCAGATTACGCGCAGAAAAAA
AGGATCTCAAGAAGATCCTTTGATCTTTTCTACGGGGTCTGACGCTCAGTGGAACGAAAACTCACGTTAA
GGGATTTTGGTCATGAGATTATCAAAAAGGATCTTCACCTAGATCCTTTTAAATTAAAAATGAAGTTTTA
AATCAATCTAAAGTATATATGAGTAAACTTGGTCTGACAGTTACCAATGCTTAATCAGTGAGGCACCTAT
CTCAGCGATCTGTCTATTTCGTTCATCCATAGTTGCCTGACTCCCCGTCGTGTAGATAACTACGATACGG
GAGGGCTTACCATCTGGCCCCAGTGCTGCAATGATACCGCGAGACCCACGCTCACCGGCTCCAGATTTAT
CAGCAATAAACCAGCCAGCCGGAAGGGCCGAGCGCAGAAGTGGTCCTGCAACTTTATCCGCCTCCATCCA
GTCTATTAATTGTTGCCGGGAAGCTAGAGTAAGTAGTTCGCCAGTTAATAGTTTGCGCAACGTTGTTGCC
ATTGCTACAGGCATCGTGGTGTCACGCTCGTCGTTTGGTATGGCTTCATTCAGCTCCGGTTCCCAACGAT
CAAGGCGAGTTACATGATCCCCCATGTTGTGCAAAAAAGCGGTTAGCTCCTTCGGTCCTCCGATCGTTGT
CAGAAGTAAGTTGGCCGCAGTGTTATCACTCATGGTTATGGCAGCACTGCATAATTCTCTTACTGTCATG
CCATCCGTAAGATGCTTTTCTGTGACTGGTGAGTACTCAACCAAGTCATTCTGAGAATAGTGTATGCGGC
GACCGAGTTGCTCTTGCCCGGCGTCAATACGGGATAATACCGCGCCACATAGCAGAACTTTAAAAGTGCT
CATCATTGGAAAACGTTCTTCGGGGCGAAAACTCTCAAGGATCTTACCGCTGTTGAGATCCAGTTCGATG
TAACCCACTCGTGCACCCAACTGATCTTCAGCATCTTTTACTTTCACCAGCGTTTCTGGGTGAGCAAAAA
CAGGAAGGCAAAATGCCGCAAAAAAGGGAATAAGGGCGACACGGAAATGTTGAATACTCATACTCTTCCT
TTTTCAATATTATTGAAGCATTTATCAGGGTTATTGTCTCATGAGCGGATACATATTTGAATGTATTTAG
AAAAATAAACAAATAGGGGTTCCGCGCACATTTCCCCGAAAAGTGCCACCTGACGTC
